Addgene plasmid #50462: pAAV-EF1a-DIO-mCherry
Purpose: Double floxed mCherry under the control of EF1a promoter
Depositing lab: Bryan Roth. Depositing organization: University of North Carolina at Chapel Hill.
Backbone
  Vector backbone: pAAV
  Backbone size w/o insert (bp): 4818
  Total vector size (bp): 6314
  Vector type: AAV
Growth in bacteria
  Bacterial resistance: Ampicillin, 100 μg/mL
  Growth temperature: 37°C
  Growth strain: Stbl3
  Copy number: Low Copy
Gene/Insert
  Gene/Insert name: mCherry
  Species: Aequorea victoria
  Insert size (bp): 715
  Promoter: EF1a
  Tag / fusion protein: N/A
  Cloning method: Restriction Enzyme; 5′ cloning site Asc I (not destroyed); 3′ cloning site Nhe I (not destroyed)
  Sequencing primers: 5′ TTTTTGAGTTTGGATCTTGG; 3′ GCATTAAAGCAGCGTATCCACATAGC
Terms and licenses: Academic/Nonprofit Terms; Industry Terms: Not Available to Industry
Depositor comments: These plasmids were generated as part of the Illuminating the Druggable Genome (IDG) program sponsored by the NIH Common Fund. The goal of this program is to identify, gather, and distribute information and resources for proteins that currently are not well-studied yet belong to commonly drug-targeted protein families: protein kinases, non-olfactory G-protein coupled receptors (GPCRs), and ion channels. The IDG program is designed to develop fundamental research tools for understudied proteins, elucidate their function, and disseminate the IDG-related resources and data to the greater scientific community.
How to cite: pAAV-EF1a-DIO-mCherry was a gift from Bryan Roth (Addgene plasmid # 50462 ; http://n2t.net/addgene:50462 ; RRID:Addgene_50462)
