[The description below was written by a language model from this plasmid's Addgene catalogue record and the feature table of its GenBank file.]
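Description:
pAAV-EF1a-DIO-mCherry is an adeno-associated virus transfer plasmid built on a pAAV backbone, designed to deliver a Cre-dependent red fluorescent reporter to mammalian cells. In bacteria it is maintained through a ColE1/pUC-type origin and selected with ampicillin via the beta-lactamase gene; an f1 phage origin is also present. The catalogue lists it as low copy although the annotated origin is of the high-copy type. The catalogue gives a total size of 6314 bp, while the held sequence record is 6304 bp.

The expression cassette lies between two AAV2 inverted terminal repeats, which are the cis elements needed for replication and packaging of the intervening DNA into AAV particles when rep/cap and helper functions are supplied in trans. The human EF-1-alpha promoter, including its first intron, drives transcription. Downstream sits a mammalian codon-optimized mCherry coding sequence with a Kozak consensus, placed in the antisense orientation and flanked by a lox2272/loxP pair on each side, with the two pairs in opposite orientation. This is the double-floxed inverted open reading frame (DIO, or FLEx) arrangement: without Cre the reporter cannot be translated, whereas Cre inverts the cassette through one pair of compatible sites and then excises one site of the other pair, locking mCherry in the sense orientation for stable expression. A WPRE and the human growth hormone polyadenylation signal enhance transcript stability and processing.

The catalogue lists the insert species as Aequorea victoria, but the feature table describes mCherry as a monomeric DsRed derivative. The sequence record associates the plasmid with a DREADD series, where a fluorophore-only vector like this would plausibly serve to label Cre-expressing cell populations or as a control, though the record does not state this use.
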