LOCUS       Exported 6304 bp ds-DNA circular SYN 12-MAY-2021
DEFINITION  Double floxed mCherry under the control of EF1a promoter.
ACCESSION   .
VERSION     .
KEYWORDS    pAAV-EF1a-DIO-mCherry
SOURCE      synthetic DNA construct
  ORGANISM  synthetic DNA construct
REFERENCE   1 (bases 1 to 6304)
  AUTHORS   Bryan Roth
  TITLE     Roth lab DREADDs
  JOURNAL   Unpublished
REFERENCE   2 (bases 1 to 6304)
  AUTHORS   .
  TITLE     Direct Submission
  JOURNAL   Exported May 12, 2021 from SnapGene Server 1.1.58
            http://www.snapgene.com
FEATURES             Location/Qualifiers
     source          1..6304
                     /organism="synthetic DNA construct"
                     /mol_type="other DNA"
     repeat_region   1..130
                     /label=AAV2 ITR (alternate)
                     /note="Functional equivalent of wild-type AAV2 ITR"
     promoter        231..1409
                     /label=EF-1-alpha promoter
                     /note="strong constitutive promoter for human elongation
                     factor EF-1-alpha"
     intron          462..1400
                     /label=EF-1-alpha intron A
                     /note="intron upstream of the start codon of human
                     EF-1-alpha"
     primer_bind     1357..1377
                     /label=EF1a-F
                     /note="Human elongation factor-1a promoter, forward primer"
     protein_bind    1440..1473
                     /label=lox2272
                     /bound_moiety="Cre recombinase"
                     /note="Cre-mediated recombination occurs in the 8-bp core
                     sequence (GGATACTT). lox2272 sites are compatible with each
                     other, but incompatible with loxP or loxN sites (Lee and
                     Saito, 1988)."
     protein_bind    1524..1557
                     /label=loxP
                     /bound_moiety="Cre recombinase"
                     /note="Cre-mediated recombination occurs in the 8-bp core
                     sequence (GCATACAT)."
     CDS             complement(1566..2276)
                     /codon_start=1
                     /product="monomeric derivative of DsRed fluorescent protein
                     (Shaner et al., 2004)"
                     /label=mCherry
                     /note="mammalian codon-optimized"
                     /translation="MVSKGEEDNMAIIKEFMRFKVHMEGSVNGHEFEIEGEGEGRPYEG
                     TQTAKLKVTKGGPLPFAWDILSPQFMYGSKAYVKHPADIPDYLKLSFPEGFKWERVMNF
                     EDGGVVTVTQDSSLQDGEFIYKVKLRGTNFPSDGPVMQKKTMGWEASSERMYPEDGALK
                     GEIKQRLKLKDGGHYDAEVKTTYKAKKPVQLPGAYNVNIKLDITSHNEDYTIVEQYERA
                     EGRHSTGGMDELYK"
     primer_bind     complement(1844..1863)
                     /label=mCherry-F
                     /note="mCherry, forward primer"
     primer_bind     2113..2131
                     /label=mCherry-R
                     /note="mCherry, reverse primer"
     regulatory      2273..2282
                     /regulatory_class="other"
                     /note="vertebrate consensus sequence for strong initiation
                     of translation (Kozak, 1987)"
     protein_bind    complement(2289..2322)
                     /label=lox2272
                     /bound_moiety="Cre recombinase"
                     /note="Cre-mediated recombination occurs in the 8-bp core
                     sequence (GGATACTT). lox2272 sites are compatible with each
                     other, but incompatible with loxP or loxN sites (Lee and
                     Saito, 1988)."
     protein_bind    complement(2373..2406)
                     /label=loxP
                     /bound_moiety="Cre recombinase"
                     /note="Cre-mediated recombination occurs in the 8-bp core
                     sequence (GCATACAT)."
     misc_feature    2431..3019
                     /label=WPRE
                     /note="woodchuck hepatitis virus posttranscriptional
                     regulatory element"
     primer_bind     complement(2484..2504)
                     /label=WPRE-R
                     /note="WPRE, reverse primer"
     CDS             complement(2902..2913)
                     /codon_start=1
                     /product="Factor Xa recognition and cleavage site"
                     /label=Factor Xa site
                     /translation="IEGR"
     polyA_signal    3051..3527
                     /label=hGH poly(A) signal
                     /note="human growth hormone polyadenylation signal"
     primer_bind     complement(3250..3269)
                     /label=hGH-PA-R
                     /note="Human growth hormone terminator, reverse primer"
     repeat_region   3567..3707
                     /label=AAV2 ITR
                     /note="inverted terminal repeat of adeno-associated virus
                     serotype 2"
     repeat_region   3567..3696
                     /label=AAV2 ITR
     rep_origin      3782..4237
                     /direction=RIGHT
                     /label=f1 ori
                     /note="f1 bacteriophage origin of replication; arrow
                     indicates direction of (+) strand synthesis"
     primer_bind     complement(3869..3888)
                     /label=F1ori-R
                     /note="F1 origin, reverse primer"
     primer_bind     4079..4100
                     /label=F1ori-F
                     /note="F1 origin, forward primer"
     primer_bind     complement(4254..4273)
                     /label=pRS-marker
                     /note="pRS vectors, use to sequence yeast selectable
                     marker"
     primer_bind     4373..4395
                     /label=pGEX 3'
                     /note="pGEX vectors, reverse primer"
     primer_bind     complement(4433..4451)
                     /label=pBRforEco
                     /note="pBR322 vectors, upsteam of EcoRI site, forward
                     primer"
     promoter        4519..4623
                     /gene="bla"
                     /label=AmpR promoter
     CDS             4624..5484
                     /codon_start=1
                     /gene="bla"
                     /product="beta-lactamase"
                     /label=AmpR
                     /note="confers resistance to ampicillin, carbenicillin, and
                     related antibiotics"
                     /translation="MSIQHFRVALIPFFAAFCLPVFAHPETLVKVKDAEDQLGARVGYI
                     ELDLNSGKILESFRPEERFPMMSTFKVLLCGAVLSRIDAGQEQLGRRIHYSQNDLVEYS
                     PVTEKHLTDGMTVRELCSAAITMSDNTAANLLLTTIGGPKELTAFLHNMGDHVTRLDRW
                     EPELNEAIPNDERDTTMPVAMATTLRKLLTGELLTLASRQQLIDWMEADKVAGPLLRSA
                     LPAGWFIADKSGAGERGSRGIIAALGPDGKPSRIVVIYTTGSQATMDERNRQIAEIGAS
                     LIKHW"
     primer_bind     complement(4842..4861)
                     /label=Amp-R
                     /note="Ampicillin resistance gene, reverse primer"
     rep_origin      5655..6243
                     /direction=RIGHT
                     /label=ori
                     /note="high-copy-number ColE1/pMB1/pBR322/pUC origin of
                     replication"
     primer_bind     6144..6163
                     /label=pBR322ori-F
                     /note="pBR322 origin, forward primer"
ORIGIN
        1 cctgcaggca gctgcgcgct cgctcgctca ctgaggccgc ccgggcgtcg ggcgaccttt
       61 ggtcgcccgg cctcagtgag cgagcgagcg cgcagagagg gagtggccaa ctccatcact
      121 aggggttcct gcggccgcac gcgtaagctt tgcaaagatg gataaagttt taaacagaga
      181 ggaatctttg cagctaatgg accttctagg tcttgaaagg agtgggaatt ggctccggtg
      241 cccgtcagtg ggcagagcgc acatcgccca cagtccccga gaagttgggg ggaggggtcg
      301 gcaattgaac cggtgcctag agaaggtggc gcggggtaaa ctgggaaagt gatgtcgtgt
      361 actggctccg cctttttccc gagggtgggg gagaaccgta tataagtgca gtagtcgccg
      421 tgaacgttct ttttcgcaac gggtttgccg ccagaacaca ggtaagtgcc gtgtgtggtt
      481 cccgcgggcc tggcctcttt acgggttatg gcccttgcgt gccttgaatt acttccacct
      541 ggctgcagta cgtgattctt gatcccgagc ttcgggttgg aagtgggtgg gagagttcga
      601 ggccttgcgc ttaaggagcc ccttcgcctc gtgcttgagt tgaggcctgg cctgggcgct
      661 ggggccgccg cgtgcgaatc tggtggcacc ttcgcgcctg tctcgctgct ttcgataagt
      721 ctctagccat ttaaaatttt tgatgacctg ctgcgacgct ttttttctgg caagatagtc
      781 ttgtaaatgc gggccaagat ctgcacactg gtatttcggt ttttggggcc gcgggcggcg
      841 acggggcccg tgcgtcccag cgcacatgtt cggcgaggcg gggcctgcga gcgcggccac
      901 cgagaatcgg acgggggtag tctcaagctg gccggcctgc tctggtgcct ggcctcgcgc
      961 cgccgtgtat cgccccgccc tgggcggcaa ggctggcccg gtcggcacca gttgcgtgag
     1021 cggaaagatg gccgcttccc ggccctgctg cagggagctc aaaatggagg acgcggcgct
     1081 cgggagagcg ggcgggtgag tcacccacac aaaggaaaag ggcctttccg tcctcagccg
     1141 tcgcttcatg tgactccacg gagtaccggg cgccgtccag gcacctcgat tagttctcga
     1201 gcttttggag tacgtcgtct ttaggttggg gggaggggtt ttatgcgatg gagtttcccc
     1261 acactgagtg ggtggagact gaagttaggc cagcttggca cttgatgtaa ttctccttgg
     1321 aatttgccct ttttgagttt ggatcttggt tcattctcaa gcctcagaca gtggttcaaa
     1381 gtttttttct tccatttcag gtgtcgtgag gtaccggatc ctctagagtc gactccggaa
     1441 taacttcgta taggatactt tatacgaagt tatgcagaat ggtagctgga ttgtagctgc
     1501 tattagcaat atgaaacctc ttaataactt cgtatagcat acattatacg aagttatggc
     1561 gcgccttact tgtacagctc gtccatgccg ccggtggagt ggcggccctc ggcgcgttcg
     1621 tactgttcca cgatggtgta gtcctcgttg tgggaggtga tgtccaactt gatgttgacg
     1681 ttgtaggcgc cgggcagctg cacgggcttc ttggccttgt aggtggtctt gacctcagcg
     1741 tcgtagtggc cgccgtcctt cagcttcagc ctctgcttga tctcgccctt cagggcgccg
     1801 tcctcggggt acatccgctc ggaggaggcc tcccagccca tggtcttctt ctgcattacg
     1861 gggccgtcgg aggggaagtt ggtgccgcgc agcttcacct tgtagatgaa ctcgccgtcc
     1921 tgcagggagg agtcctgggt cacggtcacc acgccgccgt cctcgaagtt catcacgcgc
     1981 tcccacttga agccctcggg gaaggacagc ttcaagtagt cggggatgtc ggcggggtgc
     2041 ttcacgtagg ccttggagcc gtacatgaac tgaggggaca ggatgtccca ggcgaagggc
     2101 agggggccac ccttggtcac cttcagcttg gcggtctggg tgccctcgta ggggcggccc
     2161 tcgccctcgc cctcgatctc gaactcgtgg ccgttcacgg agccctccat gtgcaccttg
     2221 aagcgcatga actccttgat gatggccatg ttatcctcct cgcccttgct caccatggtg
     2281 gcgctagcat aacttcgtat aaagtatcct atacgaagtt atttgcctta acccagaaat
     2341 tatcactgtt attctttaga atggtgcaaa gaataacttc gtataatgta tgctatacga
     2401 agttatgaat tcgatatcaa gcttatcgat aatcaacctc tggattacaa aatttgtgaa
     2461 agattgactg gtattcttaa ctatgttgct ccttttacgc tatgtggata cgctgcttta
     2521 atgcctttgt atcatgctat tgcttcccgt atggctttca ttttctcctc cttgtataaa
     2581 tcctggttgc tgtctcttta tgaggagttg tggcccgttg tcaggcaacg tggcgtggtg
     2641 tgcactgtgt ttgctgacgc aacccccact ggttggggca ttgccaccac ctgtcagctc
     2701 ctttccggga ctttcgcttt ccccctccct attgccacgg cggaactcat cgccgcctgc
     2761 cttgcccgct gctggacagg ggctcggctg ttgggcactg acaattccgt ggtgttgtcg
     2821 gggaaatcat cgtcctttcc ttggctgctc gcctatgttg ccacctggat tctgcgcggg
     2881 acgtccttct gctacgtccc ttcggccctc aatccagcgg accttccttc ccgcggcctg
     2941 ctgccggctc tgcggcctct tccgcgtctt cgccttcgcc ctcagacgag tcggatctcc
     3001 ctttgggccg cctccccgca tcgataccga gcgctgctcg agagatctac gggtggcatc
     3061 cctgtgaccc ctccccagtg cctctcctgg ccctggaagt tgccactcca gtgcccacca
     3121 gccttgtcct aataaaatta agttgcatca ttttgtctga ctaggtgtcc ttctataata
     3181 ttatggggtg gaggggggtg gtatggagca aggggcaagt tgggaagaca acctgtaggg
     3241 cctgcggggt ctattgggaa ccaagctgga gtgcagtggc acaatcttgg ctcactgcaa
     3301 tctccgcctc ctgggttcaa gcgattctcc tgcctcagcc tcccgagttg ttgggattcc
     3361 aggcatgcat gaccaggctc agctaatttt tgtttttttg gtagagacgg ggtttcacca
     3421 tattggccag gctggtctcc aactcctaat ctcaggtgat ctacccacct tggcctccca
     3481 aattgctggg attacaggcg tgaaccactg ctcccttccc tgtccttctg attttgtagg
     3541 taaccacgtg cggaccgagc ggccgcagga acccctagtg atggagttgg ccactccctc
     3601 tctgcgcgct cgctcgctca ctgaggccgg gcgaccaaag gtcgcccgac gcccgggctt
     3661 tgcccgggcg gcctcagtga gcgagcgagc gcgcagctgc ctgcaggggc gcctgatgcg
     3721 gtattttctc cttacgcatc tgtgcggtat ttcacaccgc atannnnnnn nnnnnnnnnn
     3781 nnnnnnnnnn nnnnnnnnnn nnnnnnnnnn nnnnnnnnnn nnnnnnnnnn nnnnnnnnnn
     3841 nnnnnnnnnn nnnnnnnntn nnnnnnnnnn nnnnnnnnnn nnnnnnnnnn nnnnnnnnnn
     3901 nnnnncnnnn nnnnnnnnnn nnnnnnnnnn nnnnnnnnnn nnnnnnnnnn nnnnnnnnnn
     3961 nnnnnnnnnn nnnnnnnnnn nnnnnnnnnn nnnnnnnnnn nnnnnnnnnn nnnnnnnnnn
     4021 nnnnnnnnnn nnnnnnnnnn nnnnnnncct ttgacgttgg agtccacgtt ctttaatagt
     4081 ggactcttgt tccaaactgg aacaacactc aactctatct cgggctattc ttttgattta
     4141 taagggattt tgccgatttc ggtctattgg ttaaaaaatg agctgattta acaaaaattt
     4201 aacgcgaatt ttaacaaaat attaacgttt acaattttat ggtgcactct cagtacaatc
     4261 tgctctgatg ccgcatagtt aagccagccc cgacacccgc caacacccgc tgacgcgccc
     4321 tgacgggctt gtctgctccc ggcatccgct tacagacaag ctgtgaccgt ctccgggagc
     4381 tgcatgtgtc agaggttttc accgtcatca ccgaaacgcg cgagacgaaa gggcctcgtg
     4441 atacgcctat ttttataggt taatgtcatg ataataatgg tttcttagac gtcaggtggc
     4501 acttttcggg gaaatgtgcg cggaacccct atttgtttat ttttctaaat acattcaaat
     4561 atgtatccgc tcatgagaca ataaccctga taaatgcttc aataatattg aaaaaggaag
     4621 agtatgagta ttcaacattt ccgtgtcgcc cttattccct tttttgcggc attttgcctt
     4681 cctgtttttg ctcacccaga aacgctggtg aaagtaaaag atgctgaaga tcagttgggt
     4741 gcacgagtgg gttacatcga actggatctc aacagcggta agatccttga gagttttcgc
     4801 cccgaagaac gttttccaat gatgagcact tttaaagttc tgctatgtgg cgcggtatta
     4861 tcccgtattg acgccgggca agagcaactc ggtcgccgca tacactattc tcagaatgac
     4921 ttggttgagt actcaccagt cacagaaaag catcttacgg atggcatgac agtaagagaa
     4981 ttatgcagtg ctgccataac catgagtgat aacactgcgg ccaacttact tctgacaacg
     5041 atcggaggac cgaaggagct aaccgctttt ttgcacaaca tgggggatca tgtaactcgc
     5101 cttgatcgtt gggaaccgga gctgaatgaa gccataccaa acgacgagcg tgacaccacg
     5161 atgcctgtag caatggcaac aacgttgcgc aaactattaa ctggcgaact acttactcta
     5221 gcttcccggc aacaattaat agactggatg gaggcggata aagttgcagg accacttctg
     5281 cgctcggccc ttccggctgg ctggtttatt gctgataaat ctggagccgg tgagcgtggg
     5341 tctcgcggta tcattgcagc actggggcca gatggtaagc cctcccgtat cgtagttatc
     5401 tacacgacgg ggagtcaggc aactatggat gaacgaaata gacagatcgc tgagataggt
     5461 gcctcactga ttaagcattg gtaactgtca gaccaagttt actcatatat actttagatt
     5521 gatttaaaac ttcattttta atttaaaagg atctaggtga agatcctttt tgataatctc
     5581 atgaccaaaa tcccttaacg tgagttttcg ttccactgag cgtcagaccc cgtagaaaag
     5641 atcaaaggat cttcttgaga tccttttttt ctgcgcgtaa tctgctgctt gcaaacaaaa
     5701 aaaccaccgc taccagcggt ggtttgtttg ccggatcaag agctaccaac tctttttccg
     5761 aaggtaactg gcttcagcag agcgcagata ccaaatactg ttcttctagt gtagccgtag
     5821 ttaggccacc acttcaagaa ctctgtagca ccgcctacat acctcgctct gctaatcctg
     5881 ttaccagtgg ctgctgccag tggcgataag tcgtgtctta ccgggttgga ctcaagacga
     5941 tagttaccgg ataaggcgca gcggtcgggc tgaacggggg gttcgtgcac acagcccagc
     6001 ttggagcgaa cgacctacac cgaactgaga tacctacagc gtgagctatg agaaagcgcc
     6061 acgcttcccg aagggagaaa ggcggacagg tatccggtaa gcggcagggt cggaacagga
     6121 gagcgcacga gggagcttcc agggggaaac gcctggtatc tttatagtcc tgtcgggttt
     6181 cgccacctct gacttgagcg tcgatttttg tgatgctcgt caggggggcg gagcctatgg
     6241 aaaaacgcca gcaacgcggc ctttttacgg ttcctggcct tttgctggcc ttttgctcac
     6301 atgt
//
