>Addgene plasmid #50462 | pAAV-EF1a-DIO-mCherry | addgene partial sequence | sequence record 77698 | WPRE-R 5'-CATAGCGTAAAAGGAGCAACA-3'
AATTTTGTAATCCAGAGGTTGATTATCGATAAGCTTGATATCGAATTCATAACTTCGTATAGCATACATT
ATACGAAGTTATTCTTTGCACCATTCTAAAGAATAACAGTGATAATTTCTGGGTTAAGGCAAATAACTTC
GTATAGGATACTTTATACGAAGTTATGCTAGCGCCACCATGGTGAGCAAGGGCGAGGAGGATAACATGGC
CATCATCAAGGAGTTCATGCGCTTCAAGGTGCACATGGAGGGCTCCGTGAACGGCCACGAGTTCGAGATC
GAGGGCGAGGGCGAGGGCCGCCCCTACGAGGGCACCCAGACCGCCAAGCTGAAGGTGACCAAGGGTGGCC
CCCTGCCCTTCGCCTGGGACATCCTGTCCCCTCAGTTCATGTACGGCTCCAAGGCCTACGTGAAGCACCC
CGCCGACATCCCCGACTACTTGAAGCTGTCCTTCCCCGAGGGCTTCAAGTGGGAGCGCGTGATGAACTTC
GAGGACGGCGGCGTGGTGACCGTGACCCAGGACTCCTCCCTGCAGGACGGCGAGTTCATCTACAAGGTGA
AGCTGCGCGGCACCAACTTCCCCTCCGACGGCCCCGTAATGCAGAAGAAGACCATGGGCTGGGAGGCCTC
CTCCGAGCGGATGTACCCCGAGGACGGCGCCCTGAAGGGCGAGATCAAGCAGAGGCTGAAGCTGAAGGAC
GGCGGCCACTACGACGCTGAGGTCAAGACCACCTACAAGGCCAAGAAGCCCGTGCAGCTGCCCGGCGCCT
ACAACGTCAACATCAAGTTGGACATCACCTCCCACAACGAGGACTACACCATCGTGGAACAGTACGAACG
CGCCGAGGGCCGCCACTCCACCGGCGGCATGGACGAGCTGTACAAGTAA
