>Addgene plasmid #50462 | pAAV-EF1a-DIO-mCherry | addgene partial sequence | sequence record 78049 | EF1a-F 5'-TCAAGCCTCAGACAGTGGTTC-3'
TGTCGTGAGGTACCGGATCCTCTAGAGTCGACTCCGGAATAACTTCGTATAGGATACTTTATACGAAGTT
ATGCAGAATGGTAGCTGGATTGTAGCTGCTATTAGCAATATGAAACCTCTTAATAACTTCGTATAGCATA
CATTATACGAAGTTATGGCGCGCCTTACTTGTACAGCTCGTCCATGCCGCCGGTGGAGTGGCGGCCCTCG
GCGCGTTCGTACTGTTCCACGATGGTGTAGTCCTCGTTGTGGGAGGTGATGTCCAACTTGATGTTGACGT
TGTAGGCGCCGGGCAGCTGCACGGGCTTCTTGGCCTTGTAGGTGGTCTTGACCTCAGCGTCGTAGTGGCC
GCCGTCCTTCAGCTTCAGCCTCTGCTTGATCTCGCCCTTCAGGGCGCCGTCCTCGGGGTACATCCGCTCG
GAGGAGGCCTCCCAGCCCATGGTCTTCTTCTGCATTACGGGGCCGTCGGAGGGGAAGTTGGTGCCGCGCA
GCTTCACCTTGTAGATGAACTCGCCGTCCTGCAGGGAGGAGTCCTGGGTCACGGTCACCACGCCGCCGTC
CTCGAAGTTCATCACGCGCTCCCACTTGAAGCCCTCGGGGAAGGACAGCTTCAAGTAGTCGGGGATGTCG
GCGGGGTGCTTCACGTAGGCCTTGGAGCCGTACATGAACTGAGGGGACAGGATGTCCCAGGCGAAGGGCA
GGGGGCCACCCTTGGTCACCTTCAGCTTGGCGGTCTGGGTGCCCTCGTAGGGGCGGCCCTCGCCCTCGCC
CTCGATCTCGAACTCGTGGCCGTTCACGGAGCCCTCCATGTGCACCTTGAAGCGCATGAACTCCTTGATG
ATGGCCATGTTATCCTCCTCGCCCTTGCTCACCATGGTGGCGCTAGCATAACTTCGTATAAAGTATCCTA
TACGAAGTTATTTGCCTTAACCCAGAAATTATCACTG
